>Addgene plasmid #37868 | MSCV-N HPyV6 | addgene partial sequence | sequence record 49973 | pLXSN-5
TCACTCCTTCTCTAGGCGCCGGAATTAGATCTGCCACCATGGACTACAAGGATGACGATGACAAGCTCGA
TGGAGGATACCCATACGATGTTCCAGATTACGCTGCTCGAGGTTATCAAACAAGTTTGTACAAAAAAGCA
GGCATGGATCGCCTTTTAGCCAGAGAAGAAGTTAGGGAGCTAATGGATCTTATAGGCCTCAGCATGGCCT
GTTGGGGTAATTTACCCCTTATGCAACAGAAGATAAGACTAGCTTGTAAAAAATATCATCCTGATAAAGG
AGGGGATCCTGAAAAAATGCAACGCCTGAATGTTTTAAAGGAGAAGTTGAATGCCACCCTGAGGGACCAA
ATGTCTTCATCACCCACCTGGTGCTTTTCCTCTGAGGTCAGTGATGATTGGGGTATTCCCTTAACTGTTG
GGGAGTTCTTAGGCCCTGAATTTCATAAAAAGAAAGTTTGGGATTTCCGTTTGTGTGTACAACAAGGAAT
CAGTTCCTGCAAATGCCTTCATTGCCTTCTCAAAAAGGAGCATAAAAAGCAAGTGGAGATTAATTTAGGA
AAGCCAACTATTTGGGGAAAGTGCTGGTGCTACAAGTGCTACTGTCTCTGGTTTGGCCTACCTGTGGAAG
CTGANTCTTTTATGTGGTGGACCCACATTATCTACCAAAGCCCCCTGGATTGGTTGGGAATTACAGAGAA
GCTCATCTGGTGGTAAGTGCAATTTTTATAGATAGTCCAGGTAGTGATGCATTGAAACT
