>Addgene plasmid #37868 | MSCV-N HPyV6 | addgene partial sequence | sequence record 51394 | MSCV_N_rev2 5'-aaagacccctaggaatgctcg-3'
AAAGACGGCAATATGGTGGAAAATAACATATAGACAAACGCACACCGGCCTTATTCCAAGCGGCTTCGGC
CAGTAACGTTAGGGGGGGGGGGGGGAATTCGTTATCGAACCACTTTGGACAAGAAAGCTGGGTCTTACAT
GGAATGCATGGAGCCAATGCCAGATTCTTGAGTACTGTCATTTGTTTCATCATTTTCCTGTGGCTGTACA
AAAGATTCATCTACCAGTACATTTGTAAAAGGGTCAATGCCAGCTAAAATATTTTCTTTCATAGTTTGGT
ACATTCCAAAGCTAACCCATCTTTCAAAAGTTTGCTTCCAGTTAACAACATCTTCCTGCAGTTCTTCCAT
AAAGTCCTCCACTGGCTCCCACCAAATTAGAGCTGCCAACAAGGTGGTCCCCTTTTGTAACAGCCTTTTG
GACATTAATACACAATCTTTCAAACATTTTTGCAAACATGGCTTATGCAGAAAATAATATCCTCTGGCAA
TTCTGGCCTTTACAGTACATGGAATTATATAGTCATTACAGGTGATCACAGATGGAGGAAACAGCTGGGA
CACCTTGTTTAGATGCTTCCTCTCCATATTTACTGGCACACATCCATCTAAATAATCCCTAAGGTTATCT
AGGTTTGTCATCCCACACCCTTGTGTAAGATTGGTATTAGCCATAGGTGTTCCCTTTACATCCTCAATGA
CACACATGA
