[The description below was written by a language model from this plasmid's Addgene catalogue record.]
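Description:
MSCV-N HPyV6 is a retroviral mammalian expression plasmid built on the MSCV-N FLAGHA backbone, a murine stem cell virus–type vector designed for producing recombinant retrovirus and stably transducing mammalian cells. It is propagated in E. coli under ampicillin selection as a low-copy plasmid, and transduced mammalian cells are selected with puromycin. No feature table accompanies the record, so the positions of the LTRs, packaging signal, replication origin and marker cassette are not documented here.

The insert is the early region (ER) of human polyomavirus 6, about 2.4 kb, introduced by Gateway recombination. This region covers the two annotated early genes, which encode the small T and large T antigens; in polyomaviruses these proteins share an N-terminal segment and arise from a common early transcript by alternative splicing, so cloning the whole region rather than a single cDNA can allow both products to be made. The backbone supplies tandem N-terminal FLAG and HA epitopes fused to the insert, which supports detection and tandem affinity purification of the viral proteins and their cellular partners. The record lists the promoter as "PKG"; it does not say whether this element drives the insert or the puromycin marker, and in MSCV-type vectors the 5′ LTR commonly drives the cloned gene while an internal PGK promoter drives the resistance gene.

The stated sizes are not mutually consistent: the total differs from the backbone by about 900 bp, whereas the insert is given as 2400 bp. This may reflect loss of the Gateway cassette on recombination. The construct belongs to a collection of tagged tumour virus open reading frames used to map how viral proteins perturb host protein networks.
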