Addgene plasmid #37868: MSCV-N HPyV6
Depositing lab: Karl Munger. Depositing organization: Brigham and Women's Hospital. Publication: Interpreting cancer genomes using systematic host network perturbations by tumour virus proteins. Rozenblatt-Rosen O, Deo RC, Padi M, Adelmant G, Calderwood MA, Rolland T, Grace M, Dricot A, Askenazi M, Tavares M, Pevzner SJ, Abderazzaq F, Byrdsong D, Carvunis AR, Chen AA, Cheng J, Correll M, Duarte M, Fan C, Feltkamp MC, Ficarro SB, Franchi R, Garg BK, Gulbahce N, Hao T, Holthaus AM, James R, Korkhin A, Litovchick L, Mar JC, Pak TR, Rabello S, Rubio R, Shen Y, Singh S, Spangle JM, Tasan M, Wanamaker S, Webber JT, Roecklein-Canfield J, Johannsen E, Barabasi AL, Beroukhim R, Kieff E, Cusick ME, Hill DE, Munger K, Marto JA, Quackenbush J, Roth FP, DeCaprio JA, Vidal M. Nature. 2012 Jul 26;487(7408):491-5. 10.1038/nature11288 PubMed 22810586.
Backbone
  Vector backbone: MSCV-N FLAGHA
  Backbone size w/o insert (bp): 8162
  Total vector size (bp): 9062
  Vector type: Mammalian Expression, Retroviral
  Selectable markers: Puromycin
Growth in bacteria
  Bacterial resistance: Ampicillin, 100 μg/mL
  Growth temperature: 37°C
  Growth strain: DH5alpha
  Copy number: Low Copy
Gene/Insert
  Gene/Insert name: HPyV6 ER (alt names: HPyV6 Small T antigen; HPyV6 Large T antigen; HPyV6_gp4 and HPyV6_gp5)
  Species: Polyomavirus HPyV6
  Insert size (bp): 2400
  GenBank ID: HM011563.1
  Entrez Gene: HPyV6_gp4 (a.k.a. HPyV6_gp4); HPyV6_gp5 (a.k.a. HPyV6_gp5)
  Promoter: PKG
  Tag / fusion protein: Flag (N terminal on backbone); HA (N terminal on backbone)
  Cloning method: Gateway Cloning
  Sequencing primers: 5′ LXSN 5'; 3′ MSCV-N seq. rev
Resource information
  A portion of this plasmid was derived from a plasmid made by: James DeCaprio lab
Terms and licenses: Academic/Nonprofit Terms; Industry Terms: Not Available to Industry
How to cite: MSCV-N HPyV6 was a gift from Karl Munger (Addgene plasmid # 37868 ; http://n2t.net/addgene:37868 ; RRID:Addgene_37868)
